>Addgene plasmid #67358 | pDSHA-ARL5B-Myc | addgene partial sequence | sequence record 119398 | T7 5'-TAATACGACTCACTATAGGG-3'
ATTAAGGTACCGGGCCCTACAGATCCTCTTCAGAGATGAGTTTCTGCTCCATCTCGAATCGAACCACTTT
GTACAAGAAAGCTGGGTCTCTCACACCAATCCGGGAGGTCATCCACTCTAGACCTTGGCATAACCCTTCT
CCTGTGAGAGCACAGCAGGATTGAATGTGCCATGGATGATCCTTAATTGAACTAAGGGTGAGGTATTTCG
AGATTTCAGCTGCTGTCATACACCCTTTCATATCCTGTTTATTTGCAAAGATAAGGACTGCAGCCTTCCG
TAAATCCTCATGAGCCAACATTCTGTATAATTCTTCTTTTGTAATAGCTAGTCGTTCCCTGTCAATGCTA
TCAACAACAAGAATGATGAACTCTGTATTTGAGTAATATGTGTTCCAGGATGATCGCAGAGACTCCTGAC
CACCAATATCCCACATAAGAAAATGAGTGTTCTTCACAACTATTTCTTCAACATTGCTTCCTATGGTTGG
AGAAGTATGAACCACTTCATTCATTAAGAATTGGTAAAGAATGGTGGTTTTCCCTGCATTATCCAGTCCC
ACTATAATTACTTTGTGTTCTTGGTTACAGAAGAGGCTCCACAGTTTGGCGAAGATCAGCCCCATGGTTC
TATCTCCTTCTAAGCCTGCTTTTTTGTACAAACTTGTTTGATTCGAGTGTCGACGGTATCGATAAGCTTG
ATATCGAATTCCTGCAGCCCGGGGGATCCGCCCGGGCTAGAGCGGCCGCCACCGCGGTGGAGCTCCAGCT
TTTGTTCCCTTTAGTGAGGGTTAATTTCGAGCTTGGCGTAATCGCTAGCGGATCTGACGGTTCACTAAAC
CAGCTCTGCTTATATAGACCTCCCACCGTACACGCCTACCGCCCATTTGCGTCAATGGGGCGGAGTTGTT
ACGACATTTTGGAAAGTCCCGTTGATTTTGGTGCCAAAACAAACTCCCATTGACGTCAATGGGGTGGAGA
CTTGGAAATCCCCGTGAGTCAAACCGCTATCCACGCCCATTGATGTACTGCCAAACCGCATCCCCATGGT
AATAGCGATGACTAAT
