[The description below was written by a language model from this plasmid's Addgene catalogue record.]
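Description:
pDSHA-ARL5B-Myc is a mammalian expression plasmid built on the pDS_Myc-X backbone that drives production of human ARL5B, an ARF-like small GTPase of the ARF family (also recorded under the alias ARL8). The open reading frame was introduced by Gateway recombination cloning and sits downstream of the CMV promoter, a strong constitutive viral promoter widely used for high-level expression in cultured mammalian cells. The backbone supplies a Myc epitope fused to the C terminus of the protein, so the expressed ARL5B can be detected or immunoprecipitated with standard anti-Myc antibodies without a protein-specific reagent. C-terminal placement leaves the N terminus of the GTPase unmodified. Although the plasmid name contains "HA", the record lists only the Myc tag.

In bacteria the plasmid is maintained at high copy number under kanamycin selection. In mammalian cells a neomycin resistance marker allows G418 selection, so the construct can be used for stable line generation as well as transient transfection. The record does not include a feature table, so the origin of replication, polyadenylation signal, residual Gateway attachment sites and total plasmid size are not stated. A T7 primer site is listed for sequencing from the 3′ side of the insert. The plasmid belongs to a toolbox collection of constructs for expressing or knocking down human ARF family GTPases (ARF, ARL and SAR proteins), and it is suited to studies of ARL5B localisation, interactions and function in mammalian cells.
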