Addgene plasmid #67358: pDSHA-ARL5B-Myc
Purpose: Mammalian expression of hArl5b with C-term Myc tag
Depositing lab: Richard Kahn. Depositing organization: Emory University. Publication: Tool box: Plasmids for the expression or knockdown of human ARF Family GTPases (ARF/ARL/SAR) and their co-expression in bacteria with N-myristoyltransferases. Kerr SC, Kahn RA. Cell Logist. 2015 Sep 21;5(3):e1090523. doi: 10.1080/21592799.2015.1090523. eCollection 2015 Jul-Sep. PubMed 27057421.
Backbone
  Vector backbone: pDS_Myc-X
  Vector type: Mammalian Expression
  Selectable markers: Neomycin (select with G418)
Growth in bacteria
  Bacterial resistance: Kanamycin, 50 μg/mL
  Growth temperature: 37°C
  Growth strain: DH5alpha
  Copy number: High Copy
Gene/Insert
  Gene/Insert name: ARL5B (alt name: pRK11n-Myc)
  Species: H. sapiens (human)
  Entrez Gene: ARL5B (a.k.a. ARL8)
  Promoter: CMV
  Tag / fusion protein: Myc (C terminal on backbone)
  Cloning method: Gateway Cloning
  Sequencing primers: 5′ CMV-F; 3′ T7
Terms and licenses: Academic/Nonprofit Terms; Industry Terms: Not Available to Industry
How to cite: pDSHA-ARL5B-Myc was a gift from Richard Kahn (Addgene plasmid # 67358 ; http://n2t.net/addgene:67358 ; RRID:Addgene_67358)
